>Addgene plasmid #229955 | psLIB TRE | addgene full sequence | sequence record 461253 | Addgene NGS Result
TTATTAATGTTTGTAATTGACTGAATATCAACGCTTATTTGCAGCCTGAATGGCGAATGGGACGCGCCCG
AGTTTTCGTTCCACTGAGCGTCAGACCCCGTAGAAAAGATCAAAGGATCTTCTTGAGATCCTTTTTTTCT
GCGCGTAATCTGCTGCTTGCAAACAAAAAAACCACCGCTACCAGCGGTGGTTTGTTTGCCGGATCAAGAG
CTACCAACTCTTTTTCCGAAGGTAACTGGCTTCAGCAGAGCGCAGATACCAAATACTATTCTTCTAGTGT
AGCCGTAGTTAGGCCACCACTTCAAGAACTCTGTAGCACCGCCTACATACCTCGCTCTGCTAATCCTGTT
ACCAGTGGCTGCTGCCAGTGGCGATAAGTCGTGTCTTACCGGGTTGGACTCAAGACGATAGTTACCGGAT
AAGGCGCAGCGGTCGGGCTGAACGGGGGGTTCGTGCACACAGCCCAGCTTGGAGCGAACGACCTACACCG
AACTGAGATACCTACAGCGTGAGCTATGAGAAAGCGCCACGCTTCCCGAAGGGAGAAAGGCGGACAGGTA
TCCGGTAAGCGGCAGGGTCGGAACAGGAGAGCGCACGAGGGAGCTTCCAGGGGGAAACGCCTGGTATCTT
TATAGTCCTGTCGGGTTTCGCCACCTCTGACTTGAGCGTCGATTTTTGTGATGCTCGTCAGGGGGGCGGA
GCCTATGGAAAAACGCCAGCAACGCGGCCTTTTTACGGTTCCTGGCCTTTTGCTGGCCTTTTGCTCACAT
GTTCTTTCCTGCGTTATCCCCTGATTCTGTGGATAACCGTATTACCGCCTTTGAGTGAGCTGATACCGCT
CGCCGCAGCCGAACGACCGAGCGCAGCGAGTCAGTGAGCGAGGAAGCGGAAGAGCGCCTGATGCGGTATT
TTCTCCTTACGCATCTGTGCGGTATTTCACACCGCATAGACCAGCCGCGTAACCTGGCAAAATCGGTTAC
GGTTGAGTAATAAATGGATGCCCTGCGTAAGCGGGTGTGGGCGGACAATAAAGTCTTAAACTGAACAAAA
TAGATCTAAACTATGACAATAAAGTCTTAAACTAGACAGAATAGTTGTAAACTGAAATCAGTCCAGTTAT
GCTGTGAAAAAGCATACTGGACTTTTGTTATGGCTAAAGCAAACTCTTCATTTTCTGAAGTGCAAATTGC
CCGTCGTATTAAAGAGGGGCGTGGCCAAGGGCATGGTAAAGACTATATTCGCGGCGTTGTGACAATTTAC
CGAACAACTCCGCGGCCGGGAAGCCGATCTCGGCTTGAACGAATTGTTAGGTGGCGGTACTTGGGTCGAT
ATCAAAGTGCATCACTTCTTCCCGTATGCCCAACTTTGTATAGAGAGCCACTGCGGGATCGTCACCGTAA
TCTGCTTGCACGTAGATCACATAAGCACCAAGCGCGTTGGCCTCATGCTTGAGGAGATTGATGAGCGCGG
TGGCAATGCCCTGCCTCCGGTGCTCGCCGGAGACTGCGAGATCATAGATATAGATCTCACTACGCGGCTG
CTCAAACTTGGGCAGAACGTAAGCCGCGAGAGCGCCAACAACCGCTTCTTGGTCGAAGGCAGCAAGCGCG
ATGAATGTCTTACTACGGAGCAAGTTCCCGAGGTAATCGGAGTCCGGCTGATGTTGGGAGTAGGTGGCTA
CGTCTCCGAACTCACGACCGAAAAGATCAAGAGCAGCCCGCATGGATTTGACTTGGTCAGGGCCGAGCCT
ACATGTGCGAATGATGCCCATACTTGAGCCACCTAACTTTGTTTTAGGGCGACTGCCCTGCTGCGTAACA
TCGTTGCTGCTGCGTAACATCGTTGCTGCTCCATAACATCAAACATCGACCCACGGCGTAACGCGCTTGC
TGCTTGGATGCCCGAGGCATAGACTGTACAAAAAAACAGTCATAACAAGCCATGAAAACCGCCACTGCGC
CGTTACCACCGCTGCGTTCGGTCAAGGTTCTGGACCAGTTGCGTGAGCGCATACGCTACTTGCATTACAG
TTTACGAACCGAACAGGCTTATGTCAACTGGGTTTGTGCCTTCATCCGTTTCCACGGTGTGCGTCACCCG
GCAACCTTGGGCAGCAGCGAAGTCGAGGCATTTCTGTCCTGGCTGGCGAACGAGCGCAAGGTTTCGGTCT
CCACGCATCGTCAGGCATTGGCGGCCTTGCTGTTCTTCTACGGCAAGGTGCTGTGCACGGATCTGCCCTT
GCTTCAGGAGATCGGTAGACCTCGGCCGTCGCGGCGCTTGCCGGTGGTGCTGACCCCGGATGAAGTGGTT
CGCATCCTCGGTTTTCTGGAAGGCGAGCATCGTTTGTTCGCCCAGGACTCTAGCTATAGTTCTAGTGGTT
GGCTACAGCTTTGTTTGTACTATCAACAGGTTGAACTGCTGATCAACAGATCCTCTACGCGGCCGCGGTA
CCATAACTTCGTATAGCATACATTATACGAAGTTATCTGGTTTTACTAGTATCGATTCGCGACCTACTCC
GGAATATTAATAGATCACTCGAGGGATCCAAGCTGGCCGCACGTCTCCCTATCAGTGATAGAGAAGTCGA
CACGTCTCGAGCTCCCTATCAGTGATAGAGAAGGTACGTCTAGAACGTCTCCCTATCAGTGATAGAGAAG
TCGACACGTCTCGAGCTCCCTATCAGTGATAGAGAAGGTACGTCTAGAACGTCTCCCTATCAGTGATAGA
GAAGTCGACACGTCTCGAGCTCCCTATCAGTGATAGAGAAGGTACGTCTAGAACGTCTCCCTATCAGTGA
TAGAGAAGTCGACACGTCTCGAGCTCCCTATCAGTGATAGAGAAGGTACCCCCTATATAAGCAGAGCTCG
TTTAGTGAACCGTCAGATCGCCTGGAGACGCCATCCACGCTGTTTTGACCTCCATAGAAGACACCGGGAC
CGATCCAGCCTCCGCGGTGGCGGCCATCACAAGTCATACCGTCCCACCATCGGGCGCGGATCCCGGTCCG
AAGCGCGCGGAATTCAAAGGCCTACGTCGACGAGCTCACTAGTCGCGGCCGCTTTCGAATCTAGAGCCTG
CAGTCTCGACAAGCTTGTCGAGAAGTACTAGAGGATCATAATCAGCCATACCACATTTGTAGAGGTTTTA
CTTGCTTTAAAAAACCTCCCACACCTCCCCCTGAACCTGAAACATAAAATGAATGCAATTGTTGTTGTTA
ACTTGTTTATTGCAGCTTATAATGGTTACAAATAAAGCAATAGCATCACAAATTTCACAAATAAAGCATT
TTTTTCACTGCATTCTAGTTGTGGTTTGTCCAAACTCATCAATGTATCTTATCATGTCTGGATCTGATCA
CTGCTTGAGCCTAGAAGATCCGGCTGCTAACAAAGCCCGAAAGGAAGCTGAGTTGGCTGCTGCCACCGCT
GAGCAATAACTATCATAACCCCTAGGAGATCCGAACCAGATAAGTGAAATCTAGTTCCAAACTATTTTGT
CATTTTTAATTTTCGTATTAGCTTACGACGCTACACCCAGTTCCCATCTATTTTGTCACTCTTCCCTAAA
TAATCCTTAAAAACTCCATTTCCACCCCTCCCAGTTCCCAACTATTTTGTCCGCCCACAGCGGGGCATTT
TTCTTCCTGTTATGTTTTTAATCAAACATCCTGCCAACTCCATGTGACAAACCGTCATCTTCGGCTACTT
TTTCTCTGTCACAGAATGAAAATTTTTCTGTCATCTCTTCG
Features (pLannotate 1.2.2; 22 found; start..end, strand, type, name):
     41..57      +  CDS            lacZα (fragment): LacZα fragment of β-galactosidase; lacZ fragment
    123..711     +  rep_origin     ori: high-copy-number ColE1/pMB1/pBR322/pUC origin of replication
    897..948     -  misc_feature   bom (fragment): basis of mobility region from pBR322
   1016..1240    -  mobile_element Tn7R: mini-Tn7 element (right end of the Tn7 transposon) Tn7
   1307..1840    -  CDS            GmR: gentamycin acetyltransferase; aacC1; confers resistance to gentamycin
   2029..2057    -  promoter       Pc promoter: intI1 (promoter lies within the coding sequence); class 1 integron promoter
   2035..2397    -  CDS            YPR2_ECOLX (fragment): Protein predicted: Swiss-Prot protein existence level 4. From Escherichia coli.
   2397..2424    -  rep_origin     R6K γ ori (fragment): γ replication origin from E. coli plasmid R6K; requires the R6K initiator protein pi for replication
   2453..2486    +  protein_bind   loxP: Cre-mediated recombination occurs in the 8-bp core sequence (GCATACAT). Cre recombinase
   2565..2585    +  promoter       tight TRE promoter (fragment): Tet-responsive promoter PTight, consisting of seven tet operator sequences followed by the minimal CMV promoter
   2602..2622    +  promoter       tight TRE promoter (fragment): Tet-responsive promoter PTight, consisting of seven tet operator sequences followed by the minimal CMV promoter
   2639..2659    +  promoter       tight TRE promoter (fragment): Tet-responsive promoter PTight, consisting of seven tet operator sequences followed by the minimal CMV promoter
   2676..2696    +  promoter       tight TRE promoter (fragment): Tet-responsive promoter PTight, consisting of seven tet operator sequences followed by the minimal CMV promoter
   2713..2733    +  promoter       tight TRE promoter (fragment): Tet-responsive promoter PTight, consisting of seven tet operator sequences followed by the minimal CMV promoter
   2750..2770    +  promoter       tight TRE promoter (fragment): Tet-responsive promoter PTight, consisting of seven tet operator sequences followed by the minimal CMV promoter
   2787..2807    +  promoter       tight TRE promoter (fragment): Tet-responsive promoter PTight, consisting of seven tet operator sequences followed by the minimal CMV promoter
   2824..2844    +  promoter       tight TRE promoter (fragment): Tet-responsive promoter PTight, consisting of seven tet operator sequences followed by the minimal CMV promoter
   2852..2897    +  promoter       TRE3GV promoter (fragment): 3rd-generation Tet-responsive promoter that can be activated by binding of Tet-On® 3G, optimized for retroviral and lentiviral vectors
   3114..3197    +  CDS            large T antigen (fragment): large T antigen from SV40 (simian virus 40)
   3220..3354    +  polyA_signal   SV40 poly(A) signal: SV40 polyadenylation signal
   3383..3432    +  CDS            SET1 (fragment): solubility-enhancement tag derived from T7 phage gene 10B
   3464..3629    -  mobile_element Tn7L: mini-Tn7 element (left end of the Tn7 transposon) Tn7
