[The description below was written by a language model from this plasmid's Addgene catalogue record and pLannotate feature annotations shown in this document.]
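Description:
psLIB TRE is an empty shuttle (library) plasmid from the biGMamAct toolkit, which the depositor describes as an adaptation of the biGBac multigene assembly system for mammalian cells. It is built on the pLIB backbone, is listed as a mammalian expression/CRISPR vector, and the sequenced record is about 3.75 kb. It replicates in standard E. coli through a high-copy ColE1/pUC-type origin and is selected with gentamicin via the aacC1 acetyltransferase gene (GmR), which is driven by a class 1 integron Pc promoter. Only a short fragment of the R6K γ origin is annotated, so the pUC-type origin appears to be the functional replicon.

The payload is an empty expression cassette with no insert. It has a Tet-responsive promoter, annotated as eight repeated tet-operator-containing fragments followed by a TRE3G-type minimal promoter segment. Next comes an unannotated stretch, presumably where a gene of interest is placed, although the record does not define the cloning sites. An SV40 polyadenylation signal follows, and the adjacent large T antigen fragment is most likely SV40 sequence flanking that terminator. Transcription from such a promoter depends on a tetracycline-controlled transactivator supplied separately, which gives doxycycline-regulated expression.

The cassette and the gentamicin marker lie between Tn7L and Tn7R transposon ends, with a loxP site upstream of the promoter. These elements are inherited from the baculovirus-oriented pLIB design. The small lacZα, bom and SET1 hits look like backbone remnants. Users clone their gene into this shuttle plasmid, and the cassette is then combined with others by Gibson assembly into larger multigene constructs. According to the associated publication title, these are intended for CRISPR/Cas9-mediated docking of large DNA cargoes at the ACTB locus.
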