Addgene plasmid #229955: psLIB TRE
Purpose: (Empty Backbone) bigMamAct is evolution of biGBac for mammalian cells. Has empty Tet-responsive element (TRE)-driven cassette; users should clone gene of interest into shuttle plasmid prior to Gibson cloning
Depositing lab: Martin Pelosse. Depositing organization: European Molecular Biology Laboratory (EMBL), Grenoble. Publication: biGMamAct: efficient CRISPR/Cas9-mediated docking of large functional DNA cargoes at the ACTB locus. Pelosse M, Marcia M. Synthetic Biology 2025.02.13 10.1093/synbio/ysaf003.
Backbone
  Vector backbone: pLIB
  Vector type: Mammalian Expression, CRISPR
Growth in bacteria
  Bacterial resistance: Gentamicin, 10 μg/mL
  Growth temperature: 37°C
  Growth strain: DH5alpha
  Copy number: High Copy
Gene/Insert
  Gene/Insert name: None
Terms and licenses: Academic/Nonprofit Terms; Industry Terms: Not Available to Industry
Depositor comments: Please visit https://doi.org/10.1101/2024.04.18.590029 for bioRxiv preprint.
How to cite: psLIB TRE was a gift from Martin Pelosse (Addgene plasmid # 229955 ; http://n2t.net/addgene:229955 ; RRID:Addgene_229955)
